Addgene plasmid #71618: pJK582
Purpose: Produces Acetobacter aceti 1023 N5-carboxyaminoimidazole ribonucleotide mutase, Ser57>Ala mutant (AaPurE1-S57A)
Depositing lab: T. J. Kappock. Depositing organization: Purdue University.
Backbone
  Vector backbone: pET23a
  Backbone size w/o insert (bp): 3666
  Total vector size (bp): 4176
  Vector type: Bacterial Expression
Growth in bacteria
  Bacterial resistance: Ampicillin, 100 μg/mL
  Growth temperature: 37°C
  Growth strain: DH5alpha
  Copy number: High Copy
Gene/Insert
  Gene/Insert name: N5-carboxyaminoimidazole ribonucleotide mutase (alt names: purE; AZ09_02690)
  Species: Acetobacter aceti 1023
  Mutation: changes serine-57 to alanine, additional N-terminal methionine
  GenBank ID: AAZ04483.1 KDE21029.1
  Promoter: T7
  Cloning method: Restriction Enzyme; 5′ cloning site NdeI (not destroyed); 3′ cloning site EcoRI (not destroyed)
  Sequencing primers: 5′ T7 promoter; 3′ T7 terminator
Terms and licenses: Academic/Nonprofit Terms; Industry Terms: Not Available to Industry
How to cite: pJK582 was a gift from T. J. Kappock (Addgene plasmid # 71618 ; http://n2t.net/addgene:71618 ; RRID:Addgene_71618)
