[The description below was written by a language model from this plasmid's Addgene catalogue record and pLannotate feature annotations shown in this document.]
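Description:
pJK582 is a bacterial expression plasmid built on the pET23a backbone for producing a point mutant of the class I PurE enzyme, N5-carboxyaminoimidazole ribonucleotide mutase, from the acetic acid bacterium Acetobacter aceti strain 1023. The total size is 4,176 bp. It is propagated in E. coli through a ColE1/pMB1-type origin and selected with ampicillin via the β-lactamase gene and its native promoter. An f1 phage origin is also present. The catalogue lists the plasmid as high copy, although the automated annotation also detects the pBR322-derived bom site and a rop-like segment next to the origin.

The purE coding sequence was inserted between the NdeI and EcoRI sites, both of which were retained. This places it downstream of the T7 promoter and the phage T7 gene 10 ribosome binding site, and upstream of the T7 terminator, so expression requires a host that supplies T7 RNA polymerase. The insert carries a serine-57 to alanine substitution (AaPurE1-S57A) and an additional N-terminal methionine. The annotation tool labels the open reading frame as a fragment of E. coli PurE, which reflects homology matching rather than the actual source organism given in the record.

A short His-tag match and a fragment resembling a T7 gene 10-derived sequence lie downstream of the insert in the vector's polylinker region. The record lists no tag, and it does not show whether these are translated in frame with the enzyme. PurE interconverts N5-CAIR and CAIR in de novo purine biosynthesis. The plasmid's stated purpose is production of the S57A protein, and the record does not specify any downstream application.
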