Features (pLannotate 1.2.2; 13 found; start..end, strand, type, name):
     12..467     +  rep_origin     f1 ori (sequence partly withheld): f1 bacteriophage origin of replication; arrow indicates direction of (+) strand synthesis
    494..598     +  promoter       AmpR promoter: bla
    599..1459    +  CDS            AmpR: β-lactamase; bla; confers resistance to ampicillin, carbenicillin, and related antibiotics
   1630..2218    +  rep_origin     ori: high-copy-number ColE1/pMB1/pBR322/pUC origin of replication
   2404..2546    -  misc_feature   bom: basis of mobility region from pBR322
   2648..2839    -  CDS            rop: Rop protein, which maintains plasmids at low copy number; rop
   2856..3236    +  CDS            YPB1_ECOLX: Protein predicted: Swiss-Prot protein existence level 4. From Escherichia coli.
   3348..3366    +  promoter       T7 promoter: promoter for bacteriophage T7 RNA polymerase
   3398..3420    +  RBS            RBS: efficient ribosome binding site from bacteriophage T7 gene 10 (Olins and Rangwala, 1989)
   3500..3961    +  CDS            purE (fragment): PURE_ECOLI - Experimental evidence at protein level: Swiss-Prot protein existence level 1. Catalyzes the conversion of N5-carboxyaminoimidazole ribonucleotide (N5-CAIR) to 4-carboxy-5-aminoimidazole ribonucleotide (CAIR). From Escherichia coli (strain K12).
   4020..4037    +  CDS            9xHis (fragment): 9xHis affinity tag
   4047..4096    +  CDS            SET1 (fragment): solubility-enhancement tag derived from T7 phage gene 10B
   4104..4151    +  terminator     T7 terminator: transcription terminator for bacteriophage T7 RNA polymerase
>Addgene plasmid #71618 | pJK582 | depositor full sequence | sequence record 131633 | pJK582 sequence 4176 bps
TGGCGAATGGG
[124 nt withheld, positions 12-135]
C
[91 nt withheld, positions 137-227]
A
[49 nt withheld, positions 229-277]
CCTTTGACGTTGGAGTCCACGTTCTTT
[37 nt withheld, positions 305-341]
ACCCTATCTCGGTCTATTCTTTTGATTTATAAGGGATTTTGCCGATTTCGGCCTATTGGTTAAAAAATGA
GCTGATTTAACAAAAATTTAACGCGAATTTTAACAAAATATTAACGTTTACAATTTCAGGTGGCACTTTT
CGGGGAAATGTGCGCGGAACCCCTATTTGTTTATTTTTCTAAATACATTCAAATATGTATCCGCTCATGA
GACAATAACCCTGATAAATGCTTCAATAATATTGAAAAAGGAAGAGTATGAGTATTCAACATTTCCGTGT
CGCCCTTATTCCCTTTTTTGCGGCATTTTGCCTTCCTGTTTTTGCTCACCCAGAAACGCTGGTGAAAGTA
AAAGATGCTGAAGATCAGTTGGGTGCACGAGTGGGTTACATCGAACTGGATCTCAACAGCGGTAAGATCC
TTGAGAGTTTTCGCCCCGAAGAACGTTTTCCAATGATGAGCACTTTTAAAGTTCTGCTATGTGGCGCGGT
ATTATCCCGTATTGACGCCGGGCAAGAGCAACTCGGTCGCCGCATACACTATTCTCAGAATGACTTGGTT
GAGTACTCACCAGTCACAGAAAAGCATCTTACGGATGGCATGACAGTAAGAGAATTATGCAGTGCTGCCA
TAACCATGAGTGATAACACTGCGGCCAACTTACTTCTGACAACGATCGGAGGACCGAAGGAGCTAACCGC
TTTTTTGCACAACATGGGGGATCATGTAACTCGCCTTGATCGTTGGGAACCGGAGCTGAATGAAGCCATA
CCAAACGACGAGCGTGACACCACGATGCCTGCAGCAATGGCAACAACGTTGCGCAAACTATTAACTGGCG
AACTACTTACTCTAGCTTCCCGGCAACAATTAATAGACTGGATGGAGGCGGATAAAGTTGCAGGACCACT
TCTGCGCTCGGCCCTTCCGGCTGGCTGGTTTATTGCTGATAAATCTGGAGCCGGTGAGCGTGGGTCTCGC
GGTATCATTGCAGCACTGGGGCCAGATGGTAAGCCCTCCCGTATCGTAGTTATCTACACGACGGGGAGTC
AGGCAACTATGGATGAACGAAATAGACAGATCGCTGAGATAGGTGCCTCACTGATTAAGCATTGGTAACT
GTCAGACCAAGTTTACTCATATATACTTTAGATTGATTTAAAACTTCATTTTTAATTTAAAAGGATCTAG
GTGAAGATCCTTTTTGATAATCTCATGACCAAAATCCCTTAACGTGAGTTTTCGTTCCACTGAGCGTCAG
ACCCCGTAGAAAAGATCAAAGGATCTTCTTGAGATCCTTTTTTTCTGCGCGTAATCTGCTGCTTGCAAAC
AAAAAAACCACCGCTACCAGCGGTGGTTTGTTTGCCGGATCAAGAGCTACCAACTCTTTTTCCGAAGGTA
ACTGGCTTCAGCAGAGCGCAGATACCAAATACTGTCCTTCTAGTGTAGCCGTAGTTAGGCCACCACTTCA
AGAACTCTGTAGCACCGCCTACATACCTCGCTCTGCTAATCCTGTTACCAGTGGCTGCTGCCAGTGGCGA
TAAGTCGTGTCTTACCGGGTTGGACTCAAGACGATAGTTACCGGATAAGGCGCAGCGGTCGGGCTGAACG
GGGGGTTCGTGCACACAGCCCAGCTTGGAGCGAACGACCTACACCGAACTGAGATACCTACAGCGTGAGC
TATGAGAAAGCGCCACGCTTCCCGAAGGGAGAAAGGCGGACAGGTATCCGGTAAGCGGCAGGGTCGGAAC
AGGAGAGCGCACGAGGGAGCTTCCAGGGGGAAACGCCTGGTATCTTTATAGTCCTGTCGGGTTTCGCCAC
CTCTGACTTGAGCGTCGATTTTTGTGATGCTCGTCAGGGGGGCGGAGCCTATGGAAAAACGCCAGCAACG
CGGCCTTTTTACGGTTCCTGGCCTTTTGCTGGCCTTTTGCTCACATGTTCTTTCCTGCGTTATCCCCTGA
TTCTGTGGATAACCGTATTACCGCCTTTGAGTGAGCTGATACCGCTCGCCGCAGCCGAACGACCGAGCGC
AGCGAGTCAGTGAGCGAGGAAGCGGAAGAGCGCCTGATGCGGTATTTTCTCCTTACGCATCTGTGCGGTA
TTTCACACCGCATATATGGTGCACTCTCAGTACAATCTGCTCTGATGCCGCATAGTTAAGCCAGTATACA
CTCCGCTATCGCTACGTGACTGGGTCATGGCTGCGCCCCGACACCCGCCAACACCCGCTGACGCGCCCTG
ACGGGCTTGTCTGCTCCCGGCATCCGCTTACAGACAAGCTGTGACCGTCTCCGGGAGCTGCATGTGTCAG
AGGTTTTCACCGTCATCACCGAAACGCGCGAGGCAGCTGCGGTAAAGCTCATCAGCGTGGTCGTGAAGCG
ATTCACAGATGTCTGCCTGTTCATCCGCGTCCAGCTCGTTGAGTTTCTCCAGAAGCGTTAATGTCTGGCT
TCTGATAAAGCGGGCCATGTTAAGGGCGGTTTTTTCCTGTTTGGTCACTGATGCCTCCGTGTAAGGGGGA
TTTCTGTTCATGGGGGTAATGATACCGATGAAACGAGAGAGGATGCTCACGATACGGGTTACTGATGATG
AACATGCCCGGTTACTGGAACGTTGTGAGGGTAAACAACTGGCGGTATGGATGCGGCGGGACCAGAGAAA
AATCACTCAGGGTCAATGCCAGCGCTTCGTTAATACAGATGTAGGTGTTCCACAGGGTAGCCAGCAGCAT
CCTGCGATGCAGATCCGGAACATAATGGTGCAGGGCGCTGACTTCCGCGTTTCCAGACTTTACGAAACAC
GGAAACCGAAGACCATTCATGTTGTTGCTCAGGTCGCAGACGTTTTGCAGCAGCAGTCGCTTCACGTTCG
CTCGCGTATCGGTGATTCATTCTGCTAACCAGTAAGGCAACCCCGCCAGCCTAGCCGGGTCCTCAACGAC
AGGAGCACGATCATGCGCACCCGTGGCCAGGACCCAACGCTGCCCGAGATCTCGATCCCGCGAAATTAAT
ACGACTCACTATAGGGAGACCACAACGGTTTCCCTCTAGAAATAATTTTGTTTAACTTTAAGAAGGAGAT
ATACATATGATGAGCGAAACCGCCCCCCTGCCCTCTGCTTCCAGTGCTTTAGAAGATAAAGCAGCCTCTG
CCCCCGTTGTGGGCATTATCATGGGCAGCCAGTCAGACTGGGAAACCATGCGCCATGCAGACGCATTGCT
GACAGAGCTGGAAATTCCGCATGAAACCCTCATTGTTGCAGCACATCGTACGCCAGACCGGTTGGCGGAT
TATGCGCGTACGGCAGCCGAACGCGGCCTGAATGTGATTATTGCTGGGGCCGGTGGAGCTGCACATCTGC
CGGGTATGTGTGCGGCATGGACACGCCTGCCCGTGCTGGGTGTTCCAGTAGAATCTCGCGCTCTTAAAGG
CATGGACAGCCTGCTTTCCATTGTGCAGATGCCCGGCGGCGTGCCTGTGGGCACTTTGGCTATTGGGGCA
TCCGGCGCCAAAAATGCCGCCTTGCTGGCCGCCTCCATTCTTGCACTGTATAACCCGGCCCTTGCCGCAC
GCCTTGAAACATGGCGCGCATTGCAGACGGCCTCTGTCCCCAACTCTCCCATTACCGAAGATAAATGAGA
ATTCGAGCTCCGTCGACAAGCTTGCGGCCGCACTCGAGCACCACCACCACCACCACTGAGATCCGGCTGC
TAACAAAGCCCGAAAGGAAGCTGAGTTGGCTGCTGCCACCGCTGAGCAATAACTAGCATAACCCCTTGGG
GCCTCTAAACGGGTCTTGAGGGGTTTTTTGCTGAAAGGAGGAACTATATCCGGAT
