>Addgene plasmid #71618 | pJK582 | addgene partial sequence | sequence record 134212 | T7 5'-TAATACGACTCACTATAGGG-3'
AATAATTTTGTTTAACTTTAAGAAGGAGATATACATATGATGAGCGAAACCGCCCCCCTGCCCTCTGCTT
CCAGTGCTTTAGAAGATAAAGCAGCCTCTGCCCCCGTTGTGGGCATTATCATGGGCAGCCAGTCAGACTG
GGAAACCATGCGCCATGCAGACGCATTGCTGACAGAGCTGGAAATTCCGCATGAAACCCTCATTGTTGCA
GCACATCGTACGCCAGACCGGTTGGCGGATTATGCGCGTACGGCAGCCGAACGCGGCCTGAATGTGATTA
TTGCTGGGGCCGGTGGAGCTGCACATCTGCCGGGTATGTGTGCGGCATGGACACGCCTGCCCGTGCTGGG
TGTTCCAGTAGAATCTCGCGCTCTTAAAGGCATGGACAGCCTGCTTTCCATTGTGCAGATGCCCGGCGGC
GTGCCTGTGGGCACTTTGGCTATTGGGGCATCCGGCGCCAAAAATGCCGCCTTGCTGGCCGCCTCCATTC
TTGCACTGTATAACCCGGCCCTTGCCGCACGCCTTGAAACATGGCGCGCATTGCAGACGGCCTCTGTCCC
CAACTCTCCCATTACCGAAGATAAATGAGAATTCGAGCTCCGTCGACAAGCTTGCGGCCGCACTCGAGCA
CCACCACCACCACCACTGAGATCCGGCTGCTAACAAAGCCCGAAAGGAAGCTGAGTTGGCTGCTGCCACC
GCTGAGCAATAACTAGCATAACCCCTTGGGGCCTCTAAACGGGTCTTGAGGGGTTTTTTGCTGAAAGGAG
GAACTATATCCGGATTGGCGAATGGG
[124 nt withheld, positions 797-920]
CGCCGGCTTTCCCCGTCAAGCTCTA
