>Addgene plasmid #71618 | pJK582 | addgene partial sequence | sequence record 134213 | T7term 5'-GCTAGTTATTGCTCAGCGG-3'
TTCGGGCTTTGTTAGCAGCCGGATCTCAGTGGTGGTGGTGGTGGTGCTCGAGTGCGGCCGCAAGCTTGTC
GACGGAGCTCGAATTCTCATTTATCTTCGGTAATGGGAGAGTTGGGGACAGAGGCCGTCTGCAATGCGCG
CCATGTTTCAAGGCGTGCGGCAAGGGCCGGGTTATACAGTGCAAGAATGGAGGCGGCCAGCAAGGCGGCA
TTTTTGGCGCCGGATGCCCCAATAGCCAAAGTGCCCACAGGCACGCCGCCGGGCATCTGCACAATGGAAA
GCAGGCTGTCCATGCCTTTAAGAGCGCGAGATTCTACTGGAACACCCAGCACGGGCAGGCGTGTCCATGC
CGCACACATACCCGGCAGATGTGCAGCTCCACCGGCCCCAGCAATAATCACATTCAGGCCGCGTTCGGCT
GCCGTACGCGCATAATCCGCCAACCGGTCTGGCGTACGATGTGCTGCAACAATGAGGGTTTCATGCGGAA
TTTCCAGCTCTGTCAGCAATGCGTCTGCATGGCGCATGGTTTCCCAGTCTGACTGGCTGCCCATGATAAT
GCCCACAACGGGGGCAGAGGCTGCTTTATCTTCTAAAGCACTGGAAGCAGAGGGCAGGGGGGCGGTTTCG
CTCATCATATGTATATCTCCTTCTTAAAGTTAAACAAAATTATTTCTAGAGGGAAACCGTTGTGGTCTCC
CTATAGTGAGTCGTATTAATTTCGCGGGATCGAGATCTCGGGCAGCGTTGGGTCCTGGCCACGGGTGCGC
ATGATCGTGCTCCTGTCGTTGAGGACCCGGCTAGGCTGGCGGGGTTGCCTTACTGGTTAGCAGAATGAAT
CACCGATACGCGAGCGAACGTGAAGCGACTGCTGCTGCAAAACGTCTGCGACCTGAGCAACAACATGAAT
GGTCTTCGGTTTCCGTGTTTCGTAAAGTCTGGAAACGCGGAAGTCAGCGCCCTGCACCATTATGTTCCGG
ATCTGCAT
